Addgene plasmid #210892: pFBD-BirA_WDR41:30-459
Purpose: Insect expression of human WDR41 fragment Q30 to V459. N-terminal biotin acceptor peptide tag and C-terminal 6X His tag.
Depositing lab: Cheryl Arrowsmith. Depositing organization: University of Toronto. Publication: A Target Class Ligandability Evaluation of WD40 Repeat-Containing Proteins. Ackloo S, Li F, Szewczyk M, Seitova A, Loppnau P, Zeng H, Xu J, Ahmad S, Arnautova YA, Baghaie AJ, Beldar S, Bolotokova A, Centrella PA, Chau I, Clark MA, Cuozzo JW, Dehghani-Tafti S, Disch JS, Dong A, Dumas A, Feng JA, Ghiabi P, Gibson E, Gilmer J, Goldman B, Green SR, Guie MA, Guilinger JP, Harms N, Herasymenko O, Houliston S, Hutchinson A, Kearnes S, Keefe AD, Kimani SW, Kramer T, Kutera M, Kwak HA, Lento C, Li Y, Liu J, Loup J, Machado RAC, Mulhern CJ, Perveen S, Righetto GL, Riley P, Shrestha S, Sigel EA, Silva M, Sintchak MD, Slakman BL, Taylor RD, Thompson J, Torng W, Underkoffler C, von Rechenberg M, Walsh RT, Watson I, Wilson DJ, Wolf E, Yadav M, Yazdi AK, Zhang J, Zhang Y, Santhakumar V, Edwards AM, Barsyte-Lovejoy D, Schapira M, Brown PJ, Halabelian L, Arrowsmith CH. J Med Chem. 2025 Jan 23;68(2):1092-1112. doi: 10.1021/acs.jmedchem.4c02010. Epub 2024 Nov 4. PubMed 39495097.
Backbone
  Vector backbone: pFBD-BirA
  Backbone manufacturer: pFastBac Dual Modified
  Vector type: Insect Expression
  Selectable markers: Gentamicin
Growth in bacteria
  Bacterial resistance: Ampicillin, 100 μg/mL
  Growth temperature: 37°C
  Growth strain: DH5alpha
  Copy number: High Copy
Gene/Insert
  Gene/Insert name: WDR41:Q30-V459
  Species: H. sapiens (human)
  Insert size (bp): 1290
  Mutation: wild type
  Entrez Gene: WDR41 (a.k.a. MSTP048)
  Promoter: Polyhedrin
  Tag / fusion protein: MSGLNDIFEAQKIEWHEGSAGGSG (N terminal on insert); GGSGHHHHHH (C terminal on insert)
  Cloning method: Ligation Independent Cloning
  Sequencing primers: 5′ tattccggattattcataccg; 3′ ctctacaaatgtggtatggc
Resource information
  A portion of this plasmid was derived from a plasmid made by: Mammalian Gene Collection (BC040241)
Terms and licenses: Academic/Nonprofit Terms; Industry Terms: Not Available to Industry
Depositor comments: 5' Cloning Site: Kpn1 (destroyed), 3' Cloning Site: AatII (destroyed).
How to cite: pFBD-BirA_WDR41:30-459 was a gift from Cheryl Arrowsmith (Addgene plasmid # 210892 ; http://n2t.net/addgene:210892 ; RRID:Addgene_210892)
