[The description below was written by a language model from this plasmid's Addgene catalogue record and pLannotate feature annotations shown in this document.]
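Description:
pFBD-BirA_WDR41:30-459 is a baculovirus donor (transfer) plasmid for insect-cell expression, built on pFBD-BirA, a modified pFastBac Dual backbone. In E. coli it is maintained as a high-copy plasmid through a ColE1/pUC-type origin and selected with ampicillin (β-lactamase); an f1 origin is also present. The expression region is flanked by the right and left ends of a mini-Tn7 element (Tn7R and Tn7L). These ends allow the enclosed segment, which includes a gentamicin acetyltransferase marker driven by the Pc integron promoter, to be transposed into a baculovirus shuttle genome (bacmid). Gentamicin resistance then marks the recombinants.

Between the Tn7 ends, two late baculoviral promoters sit back to back and drive divergent cassettes. The polyhedrin promoter controls a 1,290 bp wild-type fragment of human WDR41 covering residues Q30 to V459. It was derived from a Mammalian Gene Collection clone and inserted by ligation-independent cloning, which destroyed the flanking KpnI and AatII sites. The fragment carries an N-terminal biotin acceptor peptide and a C-terminal 6xHis tag, and its transcript ends at an SV40 poly(A) signal. On the opposite strand, the p10 promoter drives E. coli birA, the biotin ligase, terminated by an HSV TK poly(A) signal. Co-expression from a single virus lets BirA biotinylate the acceptor peptide on WDR41 in the insect cell, giving protein that can be purified through the His tag and captured on streptavidin. WDR41 is a WD40-repeat, non-catalytic component of the C9orf72–SMCR8 complex. The associated publication, a ligandability evaluation of WD40 repeat proteins, suggests that the protein was produced for ligand screening and binding studies.
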