Features (pLannotate 1.2.2; 18 found; start..end, strand, type, name):
      2..456     +  rep_origin     f1 ori (sequence partly withheld): f1 bacteriophage origin of replication; arrow indicates direction of (+) strand synthesis
    482..586     +  promoter       AmpR promoter: bla
    587..1447    +  CDS            AmpR: β-lactamase; bla; confers resistance to ampicillin, carbenicillin, and related antibiotics
   1618..2206    +  rep_origin     ori: high-copy-number ColE1/pMB1/pBR322/pUC origin of replication
   2392..2443    -  misc_feature   bom (fragment): basis of mobility region from pBR322
   2511..2735    -  mobile_element Tn7R: mini-Tn7 element (right end of the Tn7 transposon) Tn7
   2802..3335    -  CDS            GmR: gentamycin acetyltransferase; aacC1; confers resistance to gentamycin
   3505..3533    -  promoter       Pc promoter: intI1 (promoter lies within the coding sequence); class 1 integron promoter
   3511..3870    -  CDS            YPR2_ECOLX (fragment): Protein predicted: Swiss-Prot protein existence level 4. From Escherichia coli.
   4041..4089    -  polyA_signal   HSV TK poly(A) signal: herpes simplex virus thymidine kinase polyadenylation signal (Cole and Stacy, 1985)
   4163..5125    -  CDS            birA: BIRA_ECOLI - Also known as bioR, dhbB. Experimental evidence at protein level: Swiss-Prot protein existence level 1. Acts both as a biotin--[acetyl-CoA-carboxylase] ligase and a biotin-operon repressor. In the presence of ATP, BirA activates biotin to form the BirA-biotinyl-5'-adenylate (BirA-bio-5'-AMP or holoBirA) complex. HoloBirA can either transfer the biotinyl moiety to the biotin carboxyl carrier protein (BCCP) subunit of acetyl-CoA carboxylase, or bind to the biotin operator site and inhibit transcription of the operon. From Escherichia coli (strain K12).
   5162..5271    -  promoter       p10 promoter: baculovirus promoter for expression in insect cells
   5295..5386    +  promoter       polyhedrin promoter: polh from Autographa californica; promoter for the baculovirus polyhedrin gene
   5503..6792    +  CDS            WDR41 (fragment): WDR41_HUMAN - Experimental evidence at protein level: Swiss-Prot protein existence level 1. Non-catalytic component of the C9orf72-SMCR8 complex, a complex that has guanine nucleotide exchange factor (GEF) activity and regulates autophagy (PubMed:27193190, PubMed:27103069, PubMed:27617292, PubMed:28195531). The C9orf72-SMCR8 complex promotes the exchange of GDP to GTP, converting inactive GDP-bound RAB8A and RAB39B into their active GTP-bound form, thereby promoting autophagosome maturation (PubMed:27103069). The C9orf72-SMCR8 complex also acts as a negative regulator of autophagy initiation b
   6851..6934    +  CDS            large T antigen (fragment): large T antigen from SV40 (simian virus 40)
   6957..7091    +  polyA_signal   SV40 poly(A) signal: SV40 polyadenylation signal
   7120..7285    -  mobile_element Tn7L: mini-Tn7 element (left end of the Tn7 transposon) Tn7
   7448..7464    +  CDS            lacZα (fragment): LacZα fragment of β-galactosidase; lacZ fragment
>Addgene plasmid #210892 | pFBD-BirA_WDR41:30-459 | addgene full sequence | sequence record 424520 | Addgene NGS Result
G
[124 nt withheld, positions 2-125]
C
[91 nt withheld, positions 127-217]
A
[49 nt withheld, positions 219-267]
CCTTTGACGTTGGAGTCCACGTTCTT
[37 nt withheld, positions 294-330]
ACCCTATCTCGGTCTATTCTTTTGATTTATAAGGGATTTTGCCGATTTCGGCCTATTGGTTAAAAAATGA
GCTGATTTAACAAAAATTTAACGCGAATTTTAACAAAATATTAACGCTTACAATTTAGGTGGCACTTTTC
GGGGAAATGTGCGCGGAACCCCTATTTGTTTATTTTTCTAAATACATTCAAATATGTATCCGCTCATGAG
ACAATAACCCTGATAAATGCTTCAATAATATTGAAAAAGGAAGAGTATGAGTATTCAACATTTCCGTGTC
GCCCTTATTCCCTTTTTTGCGGCATTTTGCCTTCCTGTTTTTGCTCACCCAGAAACGCTGGTGAAAGTAA
AAGATGCTGAAGATCAGTTGGGTGCACGAGTGGGTTACATCGAACTGGATCTCAACAGCGGTAAGATCCT
TGAGAGTTTTCGCCCCGAAGAACGTTTTCCAATGATGAGCACTTTTAAAGTTCTGCTATGTGGCGCGGTA
TTATCCCGTATTGACGCCGGGCAAGAGCAACTCGGTCGCCGCATACACTATTCTCAGAATGACTTGGTTG
AGTACTCACCAGTCACAGAAAAGCATCTTACGGATGGCATGACAGTAAGAGAATTATGCAGTGCTGCCAT
AACCATGAGTGATAACACTGCGGCCAACTTACTTCTGACAACGATCGGAGGACCGAAGGAGCTAACCGCT
TTTTTGCACAACATGGGGGATCATGTAACTCGCCTTGATCGTTGGGAACCGGAGCTGAATGAAGCCATAC
CAAACGACGAGCGTGACACCACGATGCCTGTAGCAATGGCAACAACGTTGCGCAAACTATTAACTGGCGA
ACTACTTACTCTAGCTTCCCGGCAACAATTAATAGACTGGATGGAGGCGGATAAAGTTGCAGGACCACTT
CTGCGCTCGGCCCTTCCGGCTGGCTGGTTTATTGCTGATAAATCTGGAGCCGGTGAGCGTGGGTCTCGCG
GTATCATTGCAGCACTGGGGCCAGATGGTAAGCCCTCCCGTATCGTAGTTATCTACACGACGGGGAGTCA
GGCAACTATGGATGAACGAAATAGACAGATCGCTGAGATAGGTGCCTCACTGATTAAGCATTGGTAACTG
TCAGACCAAGTTTACTCATATATACTTTAGATTGATTTAAAACTTCATTTTTAATTTAAAAGGATCTAGG
TGAAGATCCTTTTTGATAATCTCATGACCAAAATCCCTTAACGTGAGTTTTCGTTCCACTGAGCGTCAGA
CCCCGTAGAAAAGATCAAAGGATCTTCTTGAGATCCTTTTTTTCTGCGCGTAATCTGCTGCTTGCAAACA
AAAAAACCACCGCTACCAGCGGTGGTTTGTTTGCCGGATCAAGAGCTACCAACTCTTTTTCCGAAGGTAA
CTGGCTTCAGCAGAGCGCAGATACCAAATACTGTTCTTCTAGTGTAGCCGTAGTTAGGCCACCACTTCAA
GAACTCTGTAGCACCGCCTACATACCTCGCTCTGCTAATCCTGTTACCAGTGGCTGCTGCCAGTGGCGAT
AAGTCGTGTCTTACCGGGTTGGACTCAAGACGATAGTTACCGGATAAGGCGCAGCGGTCGGGCTGAACGG
GGGGTTCGTGCACACAGCCCAGCTTGGAGCGAACGACCTACACCGAACTGAGATACCTACAGCGTGAGCT
ATGAGAAAGCGCCACGCTTCCCGAAGGGAGAAAGGCGGACAGGTATCCGGTAAGCGGCAGGGTCGGAACA
GGAGAGCGCACGAGGGAGCTTCCAGGGGGAAACGCCTGGTATCTTTATAGTCCTGTCGGGTTTCGCCACC
TCTGACTTGAGCGTCGATTTTTGTGATGCTCGTCAGGGGGGCGGAGCCTATGGAAAAACGCCAGCAACGC
GGCCTTTTTACGGTTCCTGGCCTTTTGCTGGCCTTTTGCTCACATGTTCTTTCCTGCGTTATCCCCTGAT
TCTGTGGATAACCGTATTACCGCCTTTGAGTGAGCTGATACCGCTCGCCGCAGCCGAACGACCGAGCGCA
GCGAGTCAGTGAGCGAGGAAGCGGAAGAGCGCCTGATGCGGTATTTTCTCCTTACGCATCTGTGCGGTAT
TTCACACCGCATAGACCAGCCGCGTAACCTGGCAAAATCGGTTACGGTTGAGTAATAAATGGATGCCCTG
CGTAAGCGGGTGTGGGCGGACAATAAAGTCTTAAACTGAACAAAATAGATCTAAACTATGACAATAAAGT
CTTAAACTAGACAGAATAGTTGTAAACTGAAATCAGTCCAGTTATGCTGTGAAAAAGCATACTGGACTTT
TGTTATGGCTAAAGCAAACTCTTCATTTTCTGAAGTGCAAATTGCCCGTCGTATTAAAGAGGGGCGTGGC
CAAGGGCATGGTAAAGACTATATTCGCGGCGTTGTGACAATTTACCGAACAACTCCGCGGCCGGGAAGCC
GATCTCGGCTTGAACGAATTGTTAGGTGGCGGTACTTGGGTCGATATCAAAGTGCATCACTTCTTCCCGT
ATGCCCAACTTTGTATAGAGAGCCACTGCGGGATCGTCACCGTAATCTGCTTGCACGTAGATCACATAAG
CACCAAGCGCGTTGGCCTCATGCTTGAGGAGATTGATGAGCGCGGTGGCAATGCCCTGCCTCCGGTGCTC
GCCGGAGACTGCGAGATCATAGATATAGATCTCACTACGCGGCTGCTCAAACTTGGGCAGAACGTAAGCC
GCGAGAGCGCCAACAACCGCTTCTTGGTCGAAGGCAGCAAGCGCGATGAATGTCTTACTACGGAGCAAGT
TCCCGAGGTAATCGGAGTCCGGCTGATGTTGGGAGTAGGTGGCTACGTCTCCGAACTCACGACCGAAAAG
ATCAAGAGCAGCCCGCATGGATTTGACTTGGTCAGGGCCGAGCCTACATGTGCGAATGATGCCCATACTT
GAGCCACCTAACTTTGTTTTAGGGCGACTGCCCTGCTGCGTAACATCGTTGCTGCTCCATAACATCAAAC
ATCGACCCACGGCGTAACGCGCTTGCTGCTTGGATGCCCGAGGCATAGACTGTACAAAAAAACAGTCATA
ACAAGCCATGAAAACCGCCACTGCGCCGTTACCACCGCTGCGTTCGGTCAAGGTTCTGGACCAGTTGCGT
GAGCGCATACGCTACTTGCATTACAGTTTACGAACCGAACAGGCTTATGTCAACTGGGTTCGTGCCTTCA
TCCGTTTCCACGGTGTGCGTCACCCGGCAACCTTGGGCAGCAGCGAAGTCGAGGCATTTCTGTCCTGGCT
GGCGAACGAGCGCAAGGTTTCGGTCTCCACGCATCGTCAGGCATTGGCGGCCTTGCTGTTCTTCTACGGC
AAGGTGCTGTGCACGGATCTGCCCTTGCTTCAGGAGATCGGTAGACCTCGGCCGTCGCGGCGCTTGCCGG
TGGTGCTGACCCCGGATGAAGTGGTTCGCATCCTCGGTTTTCTGGAAGGCGAGCATCGTTTGTTCGCCCA
GGACTCTAGCTATAGTTCTAGTGGTTGGCTACGTACCCGTAGTGGCTATGGCAGGGCTTGCCGCCCCGAC
GTTGGCTGCGAGCCCTGGGCCTTCACCCGAACTTGGGGGTTGGGGTGGGGAAAAGGAAGAAACGCGGGCG
TATTGGTCCCAATGGGGTCTCGGTGGGGTATCGACAGAGTGCCAGCCCTGGGACCGAACCCCGCGTTTAT
GAACAAACGACCCAACACCCGTGCGTTTTATTCTGTCTTTTTATTGCCGTCATAGCGCGGGTTCCTTCCG
GTATTGTCTCCTTCCGTGTTTCAGTTAGCCTCCCCCATCTCCCGGTACTTCATTTTTCTGCACTACGCAG
GGATATTTCACCGCCCATCCAGGGTTTTATTATTCCATCCTGCTCAAGTAATAAAGCCCCCTGTTTGTCT
ATTCCGCGTGAAATGCCAAATATTTCTTTATCACCAATGATAAGTTTCACTGGGCGATTAATAAAATTAT
CCAGCTTTTCCCAGCGCGACAGATAAGGTGCCAATCCTTCTTGTTCGAAGAGTTCCAACGCAGCACGTAA
TTCACGTATTAGCATGGCCGCCAACGTATTACGATCGAGATTGATCCCCGCTTCCTGCAGCGTGATCCAC
CCCTGATTAACGACACTCTCTTCAACACGGCGCATTGCCATGTTGATCCCGGCTCCAATGACTATTTGCG
CCGCATCGCCAGTTTTGCCAGTCAGCTCCACCAGAATGCCTGCCAGCTTGCGATCCTGCAGATAGAGGTC
ATTAGGCCATTTAACACGAACTTTATCTGCACCCAGCTTGCGTAATACTTCCGCCATCACGATACCGATA
ACCAGACTTAAACCAATCGCCGCCGCCGGGCCTTGTTCCAGACGCCAGAACATCGACAAATATAAGTTTG
CGCCAAAAGGCGAAAACCATTTCCGACCCCGGCGACCACGGCCAGCCTGCTGGTATTCTGCAATGCAAGC
ATCGCCCGATTTAAGCTCTCCGATACGATCAAGAAGGTACTGATTCGTGGAGTCAATCACTGGCAGCACG
GCTACACTACCGCCATCCAGCTGACCCAATATCTGTTTAGCATTAAGTAACTGGATAGGCTCAGGCAGGC
TGTATCCTTTACCCGGAACGGTAAAGACATCAACGCCCCAGTCACGCAGTGTCTGAATGTGTTTATTAAT
AGCCGCCCGGCTCATTCCCAGCGTTTCACCCAACTGCTCGCCAGAGTGAAATTCACCGTTCGCTAACAGG
GCAATCAATTTCAGTGGCACGGTGTTATCCTTCATGGCTCGAGATCCCGGGTGATCAAGTCTTCGTCGAG
TGATTGTAAATAAAATGTAATTTACAGTATAGTATTTTAATTAATATACAAATGATTTGATAATAATTCT
TATTTAACTATAATATATTGTGTTGGGTTGAATTAAAGGTCCGTATACTCCGGAATATTAATAGATCATG
GAGATAATTAAAATGATAACCATCTCGCAAATAAATAAGTATTTTACTGTTTTCGTAACAGTTTTGTAAT
AAAAAAACCTATAAATATTCCGGATTATTCATACCGTCCCACCATCGGGCGCGGATCCCGATGAGCGGCC
TGAACGATATTTTTGAAGCGCAGAAAATTGAATGGCATGAAGGCAGCGCTGGAGGTTCAGGTCAGAATCC
CTACACTGAACTGCTAGTACTGAAGGCTCATCATGATATTGTACGATTTCTGGTACAGTTAGATGACTAC
AGATTTGCATCTGCTGGTGATGATGGAATTGTAGTTGTGTGGAATGCCCAGACAGGGGAAAAACTTTTAG
AACTGAATGGACACACTCAAAAGATAACAGCTATTATTACATTTCCTTCCTTGGAATCTTGTGAAGAGAA
AAATCAACTCATCTTGACAGCCTCTGCTGATAGAACAGTTATTGTGTGGGATGGTGATACTACCAGACAA
GTTCAGAGAATATCATGCTTCCAGTCTACTGTAAAGTGTTTAACTGTTCTTCAGAGACTAGATGTTTGGC
TTTCTGGTGGGAATGACCTGTGTGTGTGGAACCGAAAATTAGATCTCCTGTGTAAGACTAGCCACCTTTC
TGATACAGGTATTAGTGCTTTGGTTGAAATACCTAAGAACTGTGTTGTGGCAGCAGTTGGCAAAGAACTG
ATAATTTTCAGGTTGGTAGCACCCACAGAAGGATCACTAGAATGGGATATTCTTGAAGTTAAGCGCCTCC
TTGATCACCAGGATAATATTCTCTCATTGATTAATGTCAATGATTTGAGTTTTGTCACCGGCTCCCACGT
CGGAGAGCTGATCATCTGGGATGCCCTGGACTGGACCATGCAGGCCTATGAACGCAACTTCTGGGACCCA
TCTCCACAACTGGACACCCAACAAGAAATAAAACTCTGTCAAAAATCAAATGACATTTCTATTCATCATT
TCACATGTGATGAAGAGAATGTATTTGCTGCAGTTGGAAGGGGTTTATACGTGTATAGCCTTCAAATGAA
GCGTGTGATTGCCTGCCAGAAAACTGCACATGACTCCAATGTCCTGCACGTTGCCAGACTTCCAAACAGG
CAGTTAATCTCATGCTCAGAAGATGGCAGTGTACGCATTTGGGAGTTAAGAGAAAAACAGCAGCTTGCAG
CTGAGCCTGTACCAACAGGTTTTTTTAACATGTGGGGATTTGGAAGAGTCAGCAAACAAGCCAGCCAACC
TGTTAAAAAGCAGCAAGAAAATGCTACTTCATGTTCACTGGAGCTTATTGGAGATTTGATTGGACACTCA
TCATCTGTGGAGATGTTTCTATACTTTGAAGATCATGGACTAGTGACGTGCTCCGCTGATCATCTCATTA
TTTTGTGGAAAAATGGAGAGCGAGAATCTGGATTGCGCAGTTTAAGATTATTTCAAAAATTAGAGGAGAA
TGGTGACTTATACCTTGCTGTCGGCGGAAGTGGACATCACCACCATCATCACTGATGAAGCTTGTCGAGA
AGTACTAGAGGATCATAATCAGCCATACCACATTTGTAGAGGTTTTACTTGCTTTAAAAAACCTCCCACA
CCTCCCCCTGAACCTGAAACATAAAATGAATGCAATTGTTGTTGTTAACTTGTTTATTGCAGCTTATAAT
GGTTACAAATAAAGCAATAGCATCACAAATTTCACAAATAAAGCATTTTTTTCACTGCATTCTAGTTGTG
GTTTGTCCAAACTCATCAATGTATCTTATCATGTCTGGATCTGATCACTGCTTGAGCCTAGGAGATCCGA
ACCAGATAAGTGAAATCTAGTTCCAAACTATTTTGTCATTTTTAATTTTCGTATTAGCTTACGACGCTAC
ACCCAGTTCCCATCTATTTTGTCACTCTTCCCTAAATAATCCTTAAAAACTCCATTTCCACCCCTCCCAG
TTCCCAACTATTTTGTCCGCCCACAGCGGGGCATTTTTCTTCCTGTTATGTTTTTAATCAAACATCCTGC
CAACTCCATGTGACAAACCGTCATCTTCGGCTACTTTTTCTCTGTCACAGAATGAAAATTTTTCTGTCAT
CTCTTCGTTATTAATGTTTGTAATTGACTGAATATCAACGCTTATTTGCAGCCTGAATGGCGAATGG
